>Addgene plasmid #36970 | NC15 pGLUE CUL3 | addgene partial sequence | sequence record 48806 | CMV-F 5'-CGCAAATGGGCGGTAGGCGTG-3'
TTGGCTACTGAGAACCACTGCTTACTGGCTTATCGAAATTAATACGACTCACTATAGGGAGACCCAAGCT
TGGTACCGAGCTCGGATCGATTTAATTAAGCCACCATGGACGAGAAGACCACCGGCTGGCGGGGCGGCCA
CGTGGTGGAGGGCCTGGCCGGCGAGCTGGAGCAGCTGCGGGCCCGGCTGGAGCACCACCCCCAGGGCCAG
CGGGAGCCCGGCGGAAGCCCCGGTGGCGAGAACCTGTACTTCCAGGGCGCAAGCTACCCCTACGACGTGC
CCGACTACGCCAAGCGGCGGTGGAAGAAGAACTTCATCGCCGTGAGCGCCGCCAACCGGTTCAAGAAGAT
CAGCAGCAGCGGCGCCCTGATTGATGGGGGATCTGGCCCCGGCGGCGGCGCGCCAATGTCGAATCTGAGC
AAAGGCACGGGCAGCCGGAAGGACACCAAGATGCGGATCCGGGCCTTTCCGATGACCATGGATGAAAAAT
ATGTAAACAGCATTTGGGACCTTCTGAAAAATGCAATTCAAGAAATCCAGCGTAAGAATAACAGTGGTCT
TAGTTTTGAGGAGCTCTATAGAAATGCATATACAATGGTTTTGCATAAACATGGAGAAAAGCTCTACACT
GGACTAAGAGAAGTTGTTACCGAACATCTCATAAATAAGGTGCGAGAAGATGTACTAAATTCATTGAATA
ACAACTTTCTTCAAACGCTAAATCAAGCTTGGAATGATCATCAAACAGCTATGGTGATGATTAGAGACAT
ACTAATGTACATGGACCGTGTGTATGTACAACAAAATAATGTGGAGAACG
