[The description below was written by a language model from this plasmid's Addgene catalogue record.]
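Description:
NC15 pGLUE CUL3 is a mammalian expression plasmid that places human cullin 3 (CUL3) into the pGLUE tandem-affinity purification backbone. The backbone is listed at about 5.5 kb and the CUL3 insert at about 2.4 kb, cloned by restriction digestion between AscI and NotI sites, both of which remain intact, so the insert can be excised or exchanged. In bacteria the plasmid is maintained at high copy under ampicillin selection, and in mammalian cells a puromycin marker allows selection of transfected or stably expressing populations. No feature table accompanies the record, so the origin of replication, the polyadenylation signal and the way the puromycin cassette is expressed are not stated.

Expression of CUL3 is driven by the CMV promoter, a strong constitutive promoter in most mammalian cell lines. The backbone supplies three N-terminal tags fused to the insert: a streptag (streptavidin-binding), an HA epitope and a calmodulin-binding peptide (CBP). The streptavidin- and calmodulin-binding tags allow two sequential affinity steps under mild elution conditions, which yields relatively clean native protein complexes, while the HA epitope provides a convenient handle for immunoblotting, immunoprecipitation or immunofluorescence.

CUL3 is the scaffold subunit of cullin-RING E3 ubiquitin ligases, including the KEAP1-containing complex that targets NRF2 for degradation. In line with the associated publication, which examines how WTX competes for KEAP1 binding to stabilise NRF2, this construct is suited to expressing tagged CUL3 for purifying and identifying its interaction partners, for example by mass spectrometry or co-purification assays.
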