Addgene plasmid #36970: NC15 pGLUE CUL3
Depositing lab: Randall Moon. Depositing organization: University of Washington. Publication: Wilms tumor gene on X chromosome (WTX) inhibits degradation of NRF2 protein through competitive binding to KEAP1 protein. Camp ND, James RG, Dawson DW, Yan F, Davison JM, Houck SA, Tang X, Zheng N, Major MB, Moon RT. J Biol Chem. 2012 Feb 24;287(9):6539-50. Epub 2012 Jan 3. 10.1074/jbc.M111.316471 PubMed 22215675.
Backbone
  Vector backbone: pGLUE
  Backbone manufacturer: Moon Lab Plasmid available from Addgene (plasmid #15100)
  Backbone size w/o insert (bp): 5500
  Vector type: Mammalian Expression
  Selectable markers: Puromycin
Growth in bacteria
  Bacterial resistance: Ampicillin, 100 μg/mL
  Growth temperature: 37°C
  Growth strain: DH5alpha
  Copy number: High Copy
Gene/Insert
  Gene/Insert name: CUL3 (alt name: cullin 3)
  Species: H. sapiens (human)
  Insert size (bp): 2400
  Entrez Gene: CUL3 (a.k.a. CUL-3, NEDAUS, PHA2E)
  Promoter: CMV
  Tag / fusion protein: streptag (N terminal on backbone); HA (N terminal on backbone); CBP tag (N terminal on backbone)
  Cloning method: Restriction Enzyme; 5′ cloning site AscI (not destroyed); 3′ cloning site NotI (not destroyed)
  Sequencing primers: 5′ CMV-F
Terms and licenses: Academic/Nonprofit Terms; Industry Terms: Not Available to Industry
Depositor comments: Learn more about the pGLUE tandem-affinity purification plasmid backbone at http://www.addgene.org/15100/ .
How to cite: NC15 pGLUE CUL3 was a gift from Randall Moon (Addgene plasmid # 36970 ; http://n2t.net/addgene:36970 ; RRID:Addgene_36970)
